Addgene plasmid #77570: FGFR4 gRNA (BRDN0001147333)
Purpose: 3rd generation lentiviral gRNA plasmid targeting human FGFR4
Depositing lab: John Doench & David Root. Depositing organization: Broad Institute. Publication: Optimized sgRNA design to maximize activity and minimize off-target effects of CRISPR-Cas9. Doench JG, Fusi N, Sullender M, Hegde M, Vaimberg EW, Donovan KF, Smith I, Tothova Z, Wilen C, Orchard R, Virgin HW, Listgarten J, Root DE. Nat Biotechnol. 2016 Jan 18. doi: 10.1038/nbt.3437. PubMed 26780180.
Backbone
  Vector backbone: lentiGuide-Puro
  Backbone manufacturer: Zhang Lab (Addgene plasmid # 52963)
  Vector type: Mammalian Expression, Lentiviral, CRISPR
  Selectable markers: Puromycin
Growth in bacteria
  Bacterial resistance: Ampicillin, 100 μg/mL
  Growth temperature: 37°C
  Growth strain: DH5alpha
  Copy number: High Copy
Gene/Insert
  Gene/Insert name: FGFR4 (alt names: FGFR4; NM_001291980.1)
  gRNA/shRNA sequence: TTGCACATAGGGGAAACCGT
  Species: H. sapiens (human)
  Entrez Gene: FGFR4 (a.k.a. CD334, JTK2, TKF)
  Promoter: hU6
  Cloning method: Unknown
  Sequencing primers: 5′ U6-F; 3′ pS2-R
Terms and licenses: Academic/Nonprofit Terms; Industry Terms: Not Available to Industry
Depositor comments: The gRNA was designed to target the following Genbank reference sequence(s): NM_001291980.1,NM_002011.4,NM_022963.3,NM_213647.2. Note that this plasmid does NOT contain Cas9. It should be used in conjunction with lentiCas9-Blast (Addgene #52962) or otherwise with cell lines already expressing Cas9. Browse the full kinome gRNA library at http://www.addgene.org/pooled-library/broadgpp-human-kinome/ or visit http://www.broadinstitute.org/rnai/public/ for detailed protocols and information.
How to cite: FGFR4 gRNA (BRDN0001147333) was a gift from John Doench & David Root (Addgene plasmid # 77570 ; http://n2t.net/addgene:77570 ; RRID:Addgene_77570)
