[The description below was written by a language model from this plasmid's Addgene catalogue record and pLannotate feature annotations shown in this document.]
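Description:
FGFR4 gRNA (BRDN0001147333) is a third-generation lentiviral CRISPR guide plasmid built on the lentiGuide-Puro backbone and designed to deliver a single guide RNA against human FGFR4, a fibroblast growth factor receptor tyrosine kinase. In bacteria it is maintained as a high-copy plasmid through a ColE1/pUC-type origin with ampicillin selection from the β-lactamase gene. The backbone also carries an f1 origin, an SV40 origin and poly(A) signal, and remnants of lac and T7/T3 promoter sequences from the parental cloning vector.

The lentiviral transfer cassette starts with an RSV promoter fused to a truncated HIV-1 5' LTR, which makes genomic RNA production Tat-independent. It continues through the Ψ packaging signal with a partial gag sequence, the Rev response element and a cPPT/CTS, and ends in a ΔU3 self-inactivating 3' LTR. Within this unit, a human U6 RNA polymerase III promoter drives the FGFR4-specific spacer joined to the Streptococcus pyogenes Cas9 guide scaffold. A separate EF-1α promoter with its intron A expresses puromycin N-acetyltransferase for selection of transduced mammalian cells, and a downstream WPRE enhances transcript expression.

The guide was designed against several FGFR4 reference transcripts. The plasmid does not encode Cas9, so it must be paired with a separate Cas9 vector or used in cells that already express the nuclease. It belongs to a human kinome guide collection associated with work on optimized sgRNA design, and is suited to FGFR4 knockout by viral transduction followed by puromycin selection.
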