Features (pLannotate 1.2.2; 29 found; start..end, strand, type, name):
     14..80      +  CDS            small t antigen (fragment): SV40 (simian virus 40) small t antigen
    106..317     +  promoter       EF-1α core promoter: core promoter for human elongation factor EF-1α
    318..1256    +  intron         EF-1α intron A: intron upstream of the start codon of human EF-1α
   1278..1877    +  CDS            PuroR (fragment): puromycin N-acetyltransferase; pac from Streptomyces; confers resistance to puromycin
   1893..2481    +  misc_feature   WPRE: woodchuck hepatitis virus posttranscriptional regulatory element
   2532..2551    +  misc_feature   cPPT/CTS (fragment): central polypurine tract and central termination sequence of HIV-1
   2553..2786    +  LTR            3' LTR (ΔU3): self-inactivating 3' long terminal repeat (LTR) from HIV-1
   2864..2985    +  polyA_signal   SV40 poly(A) signal: SV40 polyadenylation signal
   3025..3160    +  rep_origin     SV40 ori: SV40 origin of replication
   3181..3199    -  promoter       T7 promoter: promoter for bacteriophage T7 RNA polymerase
   3207..3362    +  CDS            lacZα (fragment): LacZα fragment of β-galactosidase; lacZ fragment
   3367..3795    +  rep_origin     f1 ori (sequence partly withheld): f1 bacteriophage origin of replication; arrow indicates direction of (+) strand synthesis
   3848..3952    +  promoter       AmpR promoter: bla
   3953..4813    +  CDS            AmpR: β-lactamase; bla; confers resistance to ampicillin, carbenicillin, and related antibiotics
   4984..5572    +  rep_origin     ori: high-copy-number ColE1/pMB1/pBR322/pUC origin of replication
   5755..5847    +  CDS            lacI (fragment): lac repressor; lacI; The lac repressor binds to the lac operator to inhibit transcription in E. coli. This inhibition can be relieved by adding lactose or isopropyl-β-D-thiogalactopyranoside (IPTG).
   5860..5881    +  protein_bind   CAP binding site: CAP binding activates transcription in the presence of cAMP. E. coli catabolite activator protein
   5896..5926    +  promoter       lac promoter: promoter for the E. coli lac operon
   5934..5950    +  protein_bind   lac operator: The lac repressor binds to the lac operator to inhibit transcription in E. coli. This inhibition can be relieved by adding lactose or isopropyl-β-D-thiogalactopyranoside (IPTG). lac repressor encoded by lacI
   5995..6013    +  promoter       T3 promoter: promoter for bacteriophage T3 RNA polymerase
   6041..6267    +  promoter       RSV promoter: Rous sarcoma virus enhancer/promoter
   6268..6448    +  LTR            5' LTR (truncated): truncated 5' long terminal repeat (LTR) from HIV-1
   6495..6620    +  misc_feature   HIV-1 Ψ: packaging signal of human immunodeficiency virus type 1
   6604..6967    +  CDS            HIV-1 gag (fragment): gag protein from human immunodeficiency virus 1; gag
   7113..7346    +  misc_feature   RRE: The Rev response element (RRE) of HIV-1 allows for Rev-dependent mRNA export from the nucleus to the cytoplasm.
   7723..7749    +  CDS            Rev (fragment): human immunodeficiency virus 1 (HIV-1) Rev protein; rev; enhances nuclear export of unspliced and incompletely spliced viral mRNAs
   7753..7993    +  promoter       U6 promoter: RNA polymerase III promoter for human U6 snRNA
   8023..8098    +  misc_RNA       gRNA scaffold: guide RNA scaffold for the Streptococcus pyogenes CRISPR/Cas9 system
   8154..8271    +  misc_feature   cPPT/CTS: central polypurine tract and central termination sequence of HIV-1
>Addgene plasmid #77570 | FGFR4 gRNA (BRDN0001147333) | addgene full sequence | sequence record 188018 | Addgene Assembled Sequence
CCCGGGTGCAAAGATGGATAAAGTTTTAAACAGAGAGGAATCTTTGCAGCTAATGGACCTTCTAGGTCTT
GAAAGGAGTGGGAATTGGCTCCGGTGCCCGTCAGTGGGCAGAGCGCACATCGCCCACAGTCCCCGAGAAG
TTGGGGGGAGGGGTCGGCAATTGATCCGGTGCCTAGAGAAGGTGGCGCGGGGTAAACTGGGAAAGTGATG
TCGTGTACTGGCTCCGCCTTTTTCCCGAGGGTGGGGGAGAACCGTATATAAGTGCAGTAGTCGCCGTGAA
CGTTCTTTTTCGCAACGGGTTTGCCGCCAGAACACAGGTAAGTGCCGTGTGTGGTTCCCGCGGGCCTGGC
CTCTTTACGGGTTATGGCCCTTGCGTGCCTTGAATTACTTCCACCTGGCTGCAGTACGTGATTCTTGATC
CCGAGCTTCGGGTTGGAAGTGGGTGGGAGAGTTCGAGGCCTTGCGCTTAAGGAGCCCCTTCGCCTCGTGC
TTGAGTTGAGGCCTGGCCTGGGCGCTGGGGCCGCCGCGTGCGAATCTGGTGGCACCTTCGCGCCTGTCTC
GCTGCTTTCGATAAGTCTCTAGCCATTTAAAATTTTTGATGACCTGCTGCGACGCTTTTTTTCTGGCAAG
ATAGTCTTGTAAATGCGGGCCAAGATCTGCACACTGGTATTTCGGTTTTTGGGGCCGCGGGCGGCGACGG
GGCCCGTGCGTCCCAGCGCACATGTTCGGCGAGGCGGGGCCTGCGAGCGCGGCCACCGAGAATCGGACGG
GGGTAGTCTCAAGCTGGCCGGCCTGCTCTGGTGCCTGGCCTCGCGCCGCCGTGTATCGCCCCGCCCTGGG
CGGCAAGGCTGGCCCGGTCGGCACCAGTTGCGTGAGCGGAAAGATGGCCGCTTCCCGGCCCTGCTGCAGG
GAGCTCAAAATGGAGGACGCGGCGCTCGGGAGAGCGGGCGGGTGAGTCACCCACACAAAGGAAAAGGGCC
TTTCCGTCCTCAGCCGTCGCTTCATGTGACTCCACGGAGTACCGGGCGCCGTCCAGGCACCTCGATTAGT
TCTCGAGCTTTTGGAGTACGTCGTCTTTAGGTTGGGGGGAGGGGTTTTATGCGATGGAGTTTCCCCACAC
TGAGTGGGTGGAGACTGAAGTTAGGCCAGCTTGGCACTTGATGTAATTCTCCTTGGAATTTGCCCTTTTT
GAGTTTGGATCTTGGTTCATTCTCAAGCCTCAGACAGTGGTTCAAAGTTTTTTTCTTCCATTTCAGGTGT
CGTGACGTACGGCCACCATGACCGAGTACAAGCCCACGGTGCGCCTCGCCACCCGCGACGACGTCCCCAG
GGCCGTACGCACCCTCGCCGCCGCGTTCGCCGACTACCCCGCCACGCGCCACACCGTCGATCCGGACCGC
CACATCGAGCGGGTCACCGAGCTGCAAGAACTCTTCCTCACGCGCGTCGGGCTCGACATCGGCAAGGTGT
GGGTCGCGGACGACGGCGCCGCCGTGGCGGTCTGGACCACGCCGGAGAGCGTCGAAGCGGGGGCGGTGTT
CGCCGAGATCGGCCCGCGCATGGCCGAGTTGAGCGGTTCCCGGCTGGCCGCGCAGCAACAGATGGAAGGC
CTCCTGGCGCCGCACCGGCCCAAGGAGCCCGCGTGGTTCCTGGCCACCGTCGGAGTCTCGCCCGACCACC
AGGGCAAGGGTCTGGGCAGCGCCGTCGTGCTCCCCGGAGTGGAGGCGGCCGAGCGCGCCGGGGTGCCCGC
CTTCCTGGAGACCTCCGCGCCCCGCAACCTCCCCTTCTACGAGCGGCTCGGCTTCACCGTCACCGCCGAC
GTCGAGGTGCCCGAAGGACCGCGCACCTGGTGCATGACCCGCAAGCCCGGTGCCTGAACGCGTTAAGTCG
ACAATCAACCTCTGGATTACAAAATTTGTGAAAGATTGACTGGTATTCTTAACTATGTTGCTCCTTTTAC
GCTATGTGGATACGCTGCTTTAATGCCTTTGTATCATGCTATTGCTTCCCGTATGGCTTTCATTTTCTCC
TCCTTGTATAAATCCTGGTTGCTGTCTCTTTATGAGGAGTTGTGGCCCGTTGTCAGGCAACGTGGCGTGG
TGTGCACTGTGTTTGCTGACGCAACCCCCACTGGTTGGGGCATTGCCACCACCTGTCAGCTCCTTTCCGG
GACTTTCGCTTTCCCCCTCCCTATTGCCACGGCGGAACTCATCGCCGCCTGCCTTGCCCGCTGCTGGACA
GGGGCTCGGCTGTTGGGCACTGACAATTCCGTGGTGTTGTCGGGGAAATCATCGTCCTTTCCTTGGCTGC
TCGCCTGTGTTGCCACCTGGATTCTGCGCGGGACGTCCTTCTGCTACGTCCCTTCGGCCCTCAATCCAGC
GGACCTTCCTTCCCGCGGCCTGCTGCCGGCTCTGCGGCCTCTTCCGCGTCTTCGCCTTCGCCCTCAGACG
AGTCGGATCTCCCTTTGGGCCGCCTCCCCGCGTCGACTTTAAGACCAATGACTTACAAGGCAGCTGTAGA
TCTTAGCCACTTTTTAAAAGAAAAGGGGGGACTGGAAGGGCTAATTCACTCCCAACGAAGACAAGATCTG
CTTTTTGCTTGTACTGGGTCTCTCTGGTTAGACCAGATCTGAGCCTGGGAGCTCTCTGGCTAACTAGGGA
ACCCACTGCTTAAGCCTCAATAAAGCTTGCCTTGAGTGCTTCAAGTAGTGTGTGCCCGTCTGTTGTGTGA
CTCTGGTAACTAGAGATCCCTCAGACCCTTTTAGTCAGTGTGGAAAATCTCTAGCAGTACGTATAGTAGT
TCATGTCATCTTATTATTCAGTATTTATAACTTGCAAAGAAATGAATATCAGAGAGTGAGAGGAACTTGT
TTATTGCAGCTTATAATGGTTACAAATAAAGCAATAGCATCACAAATTTCACAAATAAAGCATTTTTTTC
ACTGCATTCTAGTTGTGGTTTGTCCAAACTCATCAATGTATCTTATCATGTCTGGCTCTAGCTATCCCGC
CCCTAACTCCGCCCATCCCGCCCCTAACTCCGCCCAGTTCCGCCCATTCTCCGCCCCATGGCTGACTAAT
TTTTTTTATTTATGCAGAGGCCGAGGCCGCCTCGGCCTCTGAGCTATTCCAGAAGTAGTGAGGAGGCTTT
TTTGGAGGCCTAGGGACGTACCCAATTCGCCCTATAGTGAGTCGTATTACGCGCGCTCACTGGCCGTCGT
TTTACAACGTCGTGACTGGGAAAACCCTGGCGTTACCCAACTTAATCGCCTTGCAGCACATCCCCCTTTC
GCCAGCTGGCGTAATAGCGAAGAGGCCCGCACCGATCGCCCTTCCCAACAGTTGCGCAGCCTGAATGGCG
AATGGG
[124 nt withheld, positions 3367-3490]
C
[91 nt withheld, positions 3492-3582]
A
[49 nt withheld, positions 3584-3632]
CCTTTGACGTTGGAGTCCACGTTCTTT
[37 nt withheld, positions 3660-3696]
ACCCTATCTCGGTCTATTCTTTTGATTTATAAGGGATTTTGCCGATTTCGGCCTATTGGTTAAAAAATGA
GCTGATTTAACAAAAATTTAACGCGAATTTTAACAAAATATTAACGCTTACAATTTAGGTGGCACTTTTC
GGGGAAATGTGCGCGGAACCCCTATTTGTTTATTTTTCTAAATACATTCAAATATGTATCCGCTCATGAG
ACAATAACCCTGATAAATGCTTCAATAATATTGAAAAAGGAAGAGTATGAGTATTCAACATTTCCGTGTC
GCCCTTATTCCCTTTTTTGCGGCATTTTGCCTTCCTGTTTTTGCTCACCCAGAAACGCTGGTGAAAGTAA
AAGATGCTGAAGATCAGTTGGGTGCACGAGTGGGTTACATCGAACTGGATCTCAACAGCGGTAAGATCCT
TGAGAGTTTTCGCCCCGAAGAACGTTTTCCAATGATGAGCACTTTTAAAGTTCTGCTATGTGGCGCGGTA
TTATCCCGTATTGACGCCGGGCAAGAGCAACTCGGTCGCCGCATACACTATTCTCAGAATGACTTGGTTG
AGTACTCACCAGTCACAGAAAAGCATCTTACGGATGGCATGACAGTAAGAGAATTATGCAGTGCTGCCAT
AACCATGAGTGATAACACTGCGGCCAACTTACTTCTGACAACGATCGGAGGACCGAAGGAGCTAACCGCT
TTTTTGCACAACATGGGGGATCATGTAACTCGCCTTGATCGTTGGGAACCGGAGCTGAATGAAGCCATAC
CAAACGACGAGCGTGACACCACGATGCCTGTAGCAATGGCAACAACGTTGCGCAAACTATTAACTGGCGA
ACTACTTACTCTAGCTTCCCGGCAACAATTAATAGACTGGATGGAGGCGGATAAAGTTGCAGGACCACTT
CTGCGCTCGGCCCTTCCGGCTGGCTGGTTTATTGCTGATAAATCTGGAGCCGGTGAGCGTGGGTCTCGCG
GTATCATTGCAGCACTGGGGCCAGATGGTAAGCCCTCCCGTATCGTAGTTATCTACACGACGGGGAGTCA
GGCAACTATGGATGAACGAAATAGACAGATCGCTGAGATAGGTGCCTCACTGATTAAGCATTGGTAACTG
TCAGACCAAGTTTACTCATATATACTTTAGATTGATTTAAAACTTCATTTTTAATTTAAAAGGATCTAGG
TGAAGATCCTTTTTGATAATCTCATGACCAAAATCCCTTAACGTGAGTTTTCGTTCCACTGAGCGTCAGA
CCCCGTAGAAAAGATCAAAGGATCTTCTTGAGATCCTTTTTTTCTGCGCGTAATCTGCTGCTTGCAAACA
AAAAAACCACCGCTACCAGCGGTGGTTTGTTTGCCGGATCAAGAGCTACCAACTCTTTTTCCGAAGGTAA
CTGGCTTCAGCAGAGCGCAGATACCAAATACTGTTCTTCTAGTGTAGCCGTAGTTAGGCCACCACTTCAA
GAACTCTGTAGCACCGCCTACATACCTCGCTCTGCTAATCCTGTTACCAGTGGCTGCTGCCAGTGGCGAT
AAGTCGTGTCTTACCGGGTTGGACTCAAGACGATAGTTACCGGATAAGGCGCAGCGGTCGGGCTGAACGG
GGGGTTCGTGCACACAGCCCAGCTTGGAGCGAACGACCTACACCGAACTGAGATACCTACAGCGTGAGCT
ATGAGAAAGCGCCACGCTTCCCGAAGGGAGAAAGGCGGACAGGTATCCGGTAAGCGGCAGGGTCGGAACA
GGAGAGCGCACGAGGGAGCTTCCAGGGGGAAACGCCTGGTATCTTTATAGTCCTGTCGGGTTTCGCCACC
TCTGACTTGAGCGTCGATTTTTGTGATGCTCGTCAGGGGGGCGGAGCCTATGGAAAAACGCCAGCAACGC
GGCCTTTTTACGGTTCCTGGCCTTTTGCTGGCCTTTTGCTCACATGTTCTTTCCTGCGTTATCCCCTGAT
TCTGTGGATAACCGTATTACCGCCTTTGAGTGAGCTGATACCGCTCGCCGCAGCCGAACGACCGAGCGCA
GCGAGTCAGTGAGCGAGGAAGCGGAAGAGCGCCCAATACGCAAACCGCCTCTCCCCGCGCGTTGGCCGAT
TCATTAATGCAGCTGGCACGACAGGTTTCCCGACTGGAAAGCGGGCAGTGAGCGCAACGCAATTAATGTG
AGTTAGCTCACTCATTAGGCACCCCAGGCTTTACACTTTATGCTTCCGGCTCGTATGTTGTGTGGAATTG
TGAGCGGATAACAATTTCACACAGGAAACAGCTATGACCATGATTACGCCAAGCGCGCAATTAACCCTCA
CTAAAGGGAACAAAAGCTGGAGCTGCAAGCTTAATGTAGTCTTATGCAATACTCTTGTAGTCTTGCAACA
TGGTAACGATGAGTTAGCAACATGCCTTACAAGGAGAGAAAAAGCACCGTGCATGCCGATTGGTGGAAGT
AAGGTGGTACGATCGTGCCTTATTAGGAAGGCAACAGACGGGTCTGACATGGATTGGACGAACCACTGAA
TTGCCGCATTGCAGAGATATTGTATTTAAGTGCCTAGCTCGATACATAAACGGGTCTCTCTGGTTAGACC
AGATCTGAGCCTGGGAGCTCTCTGGCTAACTAGGGAACCCACTGCTTAAGCCTCAATAAAGCTTGCCTTG
AGTGCTTCAAGTAGTGTGTGCCCGTCTGTTGTGTGACTCTGGTAACTAGAGATCCCTCAGACCCTTTTAG
TCAGTGTGGAAAATCTCTAGCAGTGGCGCCCGAACAGGGACTTGAAAGCGAAAGGGAAACCAGAGGAGCT
CTCTCGACGCAGGACTCGGCTTGCTGAAGCGCGCACGGCAAGAGGCGAGGGGCGGCGACTGGTGAGTACG
CCAAAAATTTTGACTAGCGGAGGCTAGAAGGAGAGAGATGGGTGCGAGAGCGTCAGTATTAAGCGGGGGA
GAATTAGATCGCGATGGGAAAAAATTCGGTTAAGGCCAGGGGGAAAGAAAAAATATAAATTAAAACATAT
AGTATGGGCAAGCAGGGAGCTAGAACGATTCGCAGTTAATCCTGGCCTGTTAGAAACATCAGAAGGCTGT
AGACAAATACTGGGACAGCTACAACCATCCCTTCAGACAGGATCAGAAGAACTTAGATCATTATATAATA
CAGTAGCAACCCTCTATTGTGTGCATCAAAGGATAGAGATAAAAGACACCAAGGAAGCTTTAGACAAGAT
AGAGGAAGAGCAAAACAAAAGTAAGACCACCGCACAGCAAGCGGCCGCTGATCTTCAGACCTGGAGGAGG
AGATATGAGGGACAATTGGAGAAGTGAATTATATAAATATAAAGTAGTAAAAATTGAACCATTAGGAGTA
GCACCCACCAAGGCAAAGAGAAGAGTGGTGCAGAGAGAAAAAAGAGCAGTGGGAATAGGAGCTTTGTTCC
TTGGGTTCTTGGGAGCAGCAGGAAGCACTATGGGCGCAGCGTCAATGACGCTGACGGTACAGGCCAGACA
ATTATTGTCTGGTATAGTGCAGCAGCAGAACAATTTGCTGAGGGCTATTGAGGCGCAACAGCATCTGTTG
CAACTCACAGTCTGGGGCATCAAGCAGCTCCAGGCAAGAATCCTGGCTGTGGAAAGATACCTAAAGGATC
AACAGCTCCTGGGGATTTGGGGTTGCTCTGGAAAACTCATTTGCACCACTGCTGTGCCTTGGAATGCTAG
TTGGAGTAATAAATCTCTGGAACAGATTTGGAATCACACGACCTGGATGGAGTGGGACAGAGAAATTAAC
AATTACACAAGCTTAATACACTCCTTAATTGAAGAATCGCAAAACCAGCAAGAAAAGAATGAACAAGAAT
TATTGGAATTAGATAAATGGGCAAGTTTGTGGAATTGGTTTAACATAACAAATTGGCTGTGGTATATAAA
ATTATTCATAATGATAGTAGGAGGCTTGGTAGGTTTAAGAATAGTTTTTGCTGTACTTTCTATAGTGAAT
AGAGTTAGGCAGGGATATTCACCATTATCGTTTCAGACCCACCTCCCAACCCCGAGGGGACCCAGAGAGG
GCCTATTTCCCATGATTCCTTCATATTTGCATATACGATACAAGGCTGTTAGAGAGATAATTAGAATTAA
TTTGACTGTAAACACAAAGATATTAGTACAAAATACGTGACGTAGAAAGTAATAATTTCTTGGGTAGTTT
GCAGTTTTAAAATTATGTTTTAAAATGGACTATCATATGCTTACCGTAACTTGAAAGTATTTCGATTTCT
TGGCTTTATATATCTTGTGGAAAGGACGAAACACCGTTGCACATAGGGGAAACCGTGTTTTAGAGCTAGA
AATAGCAAGTTAAAATAAGGCTAGTCCGTTATCAACTTGAAAAAGTGGCACCGAGTCGGTGCTTTTTTAA
GCTTGGCGTAACTAGATCTTGAGACAAATGGCAGTATTCATCCACAATTTTAAAAGAAAAGGGGGGATTG
GGGGGTACAGTGCAGGGGAAAGAATAGTAGACATAATAGCAACAGACATACAAACTAAAGAATTACAAAA
ACAAATTACAAAAATTCAAAATTTTCGGGTTTATTACAGGGACAGCAGAGATCCACTTTGGCGCCGGCTC
GAGGGGG
