>Addgene plasmid #77570 | FGFR4 gRNA (BRDN0001147333) | depositor partial sequence | sequence record 145030 | Target Sequence
TTGCACATAGGGGAAACCGT
