>Addgene plasmid #77570 | FGFR4 gRNA (BRDN0001147333) | addgene partial sequence | sequence record 188017 | hU6-F
GTAGAAAGTAATAATTTCTTGGGTAGTTTGCAGTTTTAAAATTATGTTTTAAAATGGACTATCATATGCT
TACCGTAACTTGAAAGTATTTCGATTTCTTGGCTTTATATATCTTGTGGAAAGGACGAAACACCGTTGCA
CATAGGGGAAACCGTGTTTTAGAGCTAGAAATAGCAAGTTAAAATAAGGCTAGTCCGTTATCAACTTGAA
AAAGTGGCACCGAGTCGGTGCTTTTTTAAGCTTGGCGTAACTAGATCTTGAGACAAATGGCAGTATTCAT
CCACAATTTTAAAAGAAAAGGGGGGATTGGGGGGTACAGTGCAGGGGAAAGAATAGTAGACATAATAGCA
ACAGACATACAAACTAAAGAATTACAAAAACAAATTACAAAAATTCAAAATTTTCGGGTTTATTACAGGG
ACAGCAGAGATCCACTTTGGCGCCGGCTCGAGGGGGCCCGGGTGCAAAGATGGATAAAGTTTTAAACAGA
GAGGAATCTTTGCAGCTAATGGACCTTCTAGGTCTTGAAAGGAGTGGGAATTGGCTCCGGTGCCCGTCAG
TGGGCAGAGC
